>Addgene plasmid #203562 | pCAG-ULK1 (836-1050)-MBP | addgene full sequence | sequence record 401046 | Addgene Partial NGS Result
CCTTTTTCAATATTATTGAAGCATTTATCAGGGTTATTGTCTCATGAGCGGATACATATTTGAATGTATT
TAGAAAAATAAACAAATAGGGGTTCCGCGCACATTTCCCCGAAAAGTGCCACCTGGGTCGACATTGATTA
TTGACTAGTTATTAATAGTAATCAATTACGGGGTCATTAGTTCATAGCCCATATATGGAGTTCCGCGTTA
CATAACTTACGGTAAATGGCCCGCCTGGCTGACCGCCCAACGACCCCCGCCCATTGACGTCAATAATGAC
GTATGTTCCCATAGTAACGCCAATAGGGACTTTCCATTGACGTCAATGGGTGGAGTATTTACGGTAAACT
GCCCACTTGGCAGTACATCAAGTGTATCATATGCCAAGTACGCCCCCTATTGACGTCAATGACGGTAAAT
GGCCCGCCTGGCATTATGCCCAGTACATGACCTTATGGGACTTTCCTACTTGGCAGTACATCTACGTATT
AGTCATCGCTATTACCATGGTCGAGGTGAGCCCCACGTTCTGCTTCACTCTCCCCATCTCCCCCCCCTCC
CCACCCCCAATTTTGTATTTATTTATTTTTTAATTATTTTGTGCAGCGATGGGGGCGGGGGGGGGGGGGG
GGCGCGCCAGGCGGGGCGGGGCGGGGCGAGGGGCGGGGCGGGGCGAGGCGGAGAGGTGCGGCGGCAGCCA
ATCAGAGCGGCGCGCTCCGAAAGTTTCCTTTTATGGCGAGGCGGCGGCGGCGGCGGCCCTATAAAAAGCG
AAGCGCGCGGCGGGCGGGAGTCGCTGCGCGCTGCCTTCGCCCCGTGCCCCGCTCCGCCGCCGCCTCGCGC
CGCCCGCCCCGGCTCTGACTGACCGCGTTACTCCCACAGGTGAGCGGGCGGGACGGCCCTTCTCCTCCGG
GCTGTAATTAGCGCTTGGTTTAATGACGGCTTGTTTCTTTTCTGTGGCTGCGTGAAAGCCTTGAGGGGCT
CCGGGAGGGCCCTTTGTGCGGGGGGAGCGGCTCGGGGGGTGCGTGCGTGTGTGTGTGCGTGGGGAGCGCC
GCGTGCGGCTCCGCGCTGCCCGGCGGCTGTGAGCGCTGCGGGCGCGGCGCGGGGCTTTGTGCGCTCCGCA
GTGTGCGCGAGGGGAGCGCGGCCGGGGGCGGTGCCCCGCGGTGCGGGGGGGGCTGCGAGGGGAACAAAGG
CTGCGTGCGGGGTGTGTGCGTGGGGGGGTGAGCAGGGGGTGTGGGCGCGTCGGTCGGGCTGCAACCCCCC
CTGCACCCCCCTCCCCGAGTTGCTGAGCACGGCCCGGCTTCGGGTGCGGGGCTCCGTACGGGGCGTGGCG
CGGGGCTCGCCGTGCCGGGCGGGGGGTGGCGGCAGGTGGGGGTGCCGGGCGGGGCGGGGCCGCCTCGGGC
CGGGGAGGGCTCGGGGGAGGGGCGCGGCGGCCCCCGGAGCGCCGGCGGCTGTCGAGGCGCGGCGAGCCGC
AGCCATTGCCTTTTATGGTAATCGTGCGAGAGGGCGCAGGGACTTCCTTTGTCCCAAATCTGTGCGGAGC
CGAAATCTGGGAGGCGCCGCCGCACCCCCTCTAGCGGGCGCGGGGCGAAGCGGTGCGGCGCCGGCAGGAA
GGAAATGGGCGGGGAGGGCCTTCGTGCGTCGCCGCGCCGCCGTCCCCTTCTCCCTCTCCAGCCTCGGGGC
TGTCCGCGGGGGGACGGCTGCCTTCGGGGGGGACGGGGCAGGGCGGGGTTCGGCTTCTGGCGTGTGACCG
GCGGCTCTAGAGCCTCTGCTAACCATGTTCATGCCTTCTTCTTTTTCCTACAGCTCCTGGGCAACGTGCT
GGTTATTGTGCTGTCTCATCATTTTGGCAAAGAATTCCTCGATCGACGGTATCGATAGCCACCATGGAGC
AGGAACACACTGAGATCCTGAGGGGTCTCAGATTCACCCTGCTCTTTGTGCAGCATGTCCTGGAAATTGC
TGCACTCAAGGGTAGTGCTAGCGAGGCAGCTGGTGGACCAGAATACCAGCTGCAGGAGAGCGTGGTCGCC
GACCAGATCTCTCTGCTCTCAAGGGAATGGGGCTTCGCTGAGCAGCTGGTCCTCTATCTGAAGGTGGCCG
AACTGCTCAGTAGCGGCCTGCAGTCCGCCATCGATCAGATTAGAGCTGGAAAGCTCTGCCTGTCCTCTAC
TGTGAAACAGGTGGTCCGGCGCCTGAACGAGCTCTACAAGGCCAGTGTGGTCAGCTGTCAGGGACTCTCT
CTGCGTCTCCAGCGGTTCTTTCTGGACAAACAGCGCCTGCTCGATAGGATCCACTCAATTACAGCTGAAC
GCCTGATCTTCAGCCATGCAGTGCAGATGGTCCAGTCCGCAGCCCTGGACGAAATGTTTCAGCACAGGGA
GGGATGCGTCCCCAGATACCATAAGGCTCTGCTCCTGCTCGAGGGTCTGCAGCACATGCTCAGCGACCAG
GCCGATATCGAAAATGTGACTAAGTGCAAACTGTGTATTGAGAGGAGACTCTCCGCTCTGCTCACAGGCA
TCTGTGCAGGTACCGAAAACCTGTACTTCCAATCCGGTATGAAAATCGAAGAAGGTAAACTGGTAATCTG
GATTAACGGCGATAAAGGCTATAACGGTCTCGCTGAAGTCGGTAAGAAATTCGAGAAAGATACCGGAATT
AAAGTCACCGTTGAGCATCCGGATAAACTGGAAGAGAAATTCCCACAGGTTGCGGCAACTGGCGATGGCC
CTGACATTATCTTCTGGGCACACGACCGCTTTGGTGGCTACGCTCAATCTGGCCTGTTGGCTGAAATCAC
CCCGGACAAAGCGTTCCAGGACAAGCTGTATCCGTTTACCTGGGATGCCGTACGTTACAACGGCAAGCTG
ATTGCTTACCCGATCGCTGTTGAAGCGTTATCGCTGATTTATAACAAAGATCTGCTGCCGAACCCGCCAA
AAACCTGGGAAGAGATCCCGGCGCTGGATAAAGAACTGAAAGCGAAAGGTAAGAGCGCGCTGATGTTCAA
CCTGCAAGAACCGTACTTCACCTGGCCGCTGATTGCTGCTGACGGGGGTTATGCGTTCAAGTATGAAAAC
GGCAAGTACGACATTAAAGACGTGGGCGTGGATAACGCTGGCGCGAAAGCGGGTCTGACCTTCCTGGTTG
ACCTGATTAAAAACAAACACATGAATGCAGACACCGATTACTCCATCGCAGAAGCTGCCTTTAATAAAGG
CGAAACAGCGATGACCATCAACGGCCCGTGGGCATGGTCCAACATCGACACCAGCAAAGTGAATTATGGT
GTAACGGTACTGCCGACCTTCAAGGGTCAACCATCCAAACCGTTCGTTGGCGTGCTGAGCGCAGGTATTA
ACGCCGCCAGTCCGAACAAAGAGCTGGCAAAAGAGTTCCTCGAAAACTATCTGCTGACTGATGAAGGTCT
GGAAGCGGTTAATAAAGACAAACCGCTGGGTGCCGTAGCGCTGAAGTCTTACGAGGAAGAGTTGGCGAAA
GATCCACGTATTGCCGCCACTATGGAAAACGCCCAGAAAGGTGAAATCATGCCGAACATCCCGCAGATGT
CCGCTTTCTGGTATGCCGTGCGTACTGCGGTGATCAACGCCGCCAGCGGTCGTCAGACTGTCGATGAAGC
CCTGAAAGACGCGCAGACTGGCAGTAGCCACCATCACCATCACCATCATCACCATCACTAGCTCGAGGAA
TTCACTCCTCAGGTGCAGGCTGCCTATCAGAAGGTGGTGGCTGGTGTGGCCAATGCCCTGGCTCACAAAT
ACCACTGAGATCTTTTTCCCTCTGCCAAAAATTATGGGGACATCATGAAGCCCCTTGAGCATCTGACTTC
TGGCTAATAAAGGAAATTTATTTTCATTGCAATAGTGTGTTGGAATTTTTTGTGTCTCTCACTCGGAAGG
ACATATGGGAGGGCAAATCATTTAAAACATCAGAATGAGTATTTGGTTTAGAGTTTGGCAACATATGCCC
ATATGCTGGCTGCCATGAACAAAGGTTGGCTATAAAGAGGTCATCAGTATATGAAACAGCCCCCTGCTGT
CCATTCCTTATTCCATAGAAAAGCCTTGACTTGAGGTTAGATTTTTTTTATATTTTGTTTTGTGTTATTT
TTTTCTTTAACATCCCTAAAATTTTCCTTACATGTTTTACTAGCCAGATTTTTCCTCCTCTCCTGACTAC
TCCCAGTCATAGCTGTCCCTCTTCTCTTATGGAGATCCCTCGACCTGCAGCCCAAGCTTGGCGTAATCAT
GGTCATAGCTGTTTCCTGTGTGAAATTGTTATCCGCTCACAATTCCACACAACATACGAGCCGGAAGCAT
AAAGTGTAAAGCCTGGGGTGCCTAATGAGTGAGCTAACTCACATTAATTGCGTTGCGCTCACTGCCCGCT
TTCCAGTCGGGAAACCTGTCGTGCCAGCGGATCCGCATCTCAATTAGTCAGCAACCATAGTCCCGCCCCT
AACTCCGCCCATCCCGCCCCTAACTCCGCCCAGTTCCGCCCATTCTCCGCCCCATGGCTGACTAATTTTT
TTTATTTATGCAGAGGCCGAGGCCGCCTCGGCCTCTGAGCTATTCCAGAAGTAGTGAGGAGGCTTTTTTG
GAGGCCTAGGCTTTTGCAAAAAGCTAACTTGTTTATTGCAGCTTATAATGGTTACAAATAAAGCAATAGC
ATCACAAATTTCACAAATAAAGCATTTTTTTCACTGCATTCTAGTTGTGGTTTGTCCAAACTCATCAATG
TATCTTATCATGTCTGGATCCGCTGCATTAATGAATCGGCCAACGCGCGGGGAGAGGCGGTTTGCGTATT
GGGCGCTCTTCCGCTTCCTCGCTCACTGACTCGCTGCGCTCGGTCGTTCGGCTGCGGCGAGCGGTATCAG
CTCACTCAAAGGCGGTAATACGGTTATCCACAGAATCAGGGGATAACGCAGGAAAGAACATGTGAGCAAA
AGGCCAGCAAAAGGCCAGGAACCGTAAAAAGGCCGCGTTGCTGGCGTTTTTCCATAGGCTCCGCCCCCCT
GACGAGCATCACAAAAATCGACGCTCAAGTCAGAGGTGGCGAAACCCGACAGGACTATAAAGATACCAGG
CGTTTCCCCCTGGAAGCTCCCTCGTGCGCTCTCCTGTTCCGACCCTGCCGCTTACCGGATACCTGTCCGC
CTTTCTCCCTTCGGGAAGCGTGGCGCTTTCTCATAGCTCACGCTGTAGGTATCTCAGTTCGGTGTAGGTC
GTTCGCTCCAAGCTGGGCTGTGTGCACGAACCCCCCGTTCAGCCCGACCGCTGCGCCTTATCCGGTAACT
ATCGTCTTGAGTCCAACCCGGTAAGACACGACTTATCGCCACTGGCAGCAGCCACTGGTAACAGGATTAG
CAGAGCGAGGTATGTAGGCGGTGCTACAGAGTTCTTGAAGTGGTGGCCTAACTACGGCTACACTAGAAGA
ACAGTATTTGGTATCTGCGCTCTGCTGAAGCCAGTTACCTTCGGAAAAAGAGTTGGTAGCTCTTGATCCG
GCAAACAAACCACCGCTGGTAGCGGTGGTTTTTTTGTTTGCAAGCAGCAGATTACGCGCAGAAAAAAAGG
ATCTCAAGAAGATCCTTTGATCTTTTCTACGGGGTCTGACGCTCAGTGGAACGAAAACTCACGTTAAGGG
ATTTTGGTCATGAGATTATCAAAAAGGATCTTCACCTAGATCCTTTTAAATTAAAAATGAAGTTTTAAAT
CAATCTAAAGTATATATGAGTAAACTTGGTCTGACAGTTACCAATGCTTAATCAGTGAGGCACCTATCTC
AGCGATCTGTCTATTTCGTTCATCCATAGTTGCCTGACTCCCCGTCGTGTAGATAACTACGATACGGGAG
GGCTTACCATCTGGCCCCAGTGCTGCAATGATACCGCGAGACCCACGCTCACCGGCTCCAGATTTATCAG
CAATAAACCAGCCAGCCGGAAGGGCCGAGCGCAGAAGTGGTCCTGCAACTTTATCCGCCTCCATCCAGTC
TATTAATTGTTGCCGGGAAGCTAGAGTAAGTAGTTCGCCAGTTAATAGTTTGCGCAACGTTGTTGCCATT
GCTACAGGCATCGTGGTGTCACGCTCGTCGTTTGGTATGGCTTCATTCAGCTCCGGTTCCCAACGATCAA
GGCGAGTTACATGATCCCCCATGTTGTGCAAAAAAGCGGTTAGCTCCTTCGGTCCTCCGATCGTTGTCAG
AAGTAAGTTGGCCGCAGTGTTATCACTCATGGTTATGGCAGCACTGCATAATTCTCTTACTGTCATGCCA
TCCGTAAGATGCTTTTCTGTGACTGGTGAGTACTCAACCAAGTCATTCTGAGAATAGTGTATGCGGCGAC
CGAGTTGCTCTTGCCCGGCGTCAATACGGGATAATACCGCGCCACATAGCAGAACTTTAAAAGTGCTCAT
CATTGGAAAACGTTCTTCGGGGCGAAAACTCTCAAGGATCTTACCGCTGTTGAGATCCAGTTCGATGTAA
CCCACTCGTGCACCCAACTGATCTTCAGCATCTTTTACTTTCACCAGCGTTTCTGGGTGAGCAAAAACAG
GAAGGCAAAATGCCGCAAAAAAGGGAATAAGGGCGACACGGAAATGTTGAATACTCATACTCTT
Features (pLannotate 1.2.2; 21 found; start..end, strand, type, name):
    130..509     +  enhancer       CMV enhancer: human cytomegalovirus immediate early enhancer
    511..786     +  promoter       chicken β-actin promoter: No description available
    787..1803    +  intron         chimeric intron: chimera between introns from chicken β-actin and rabbit β-globin
   1801..1857    +  CDS            HBB (fragment): HBB_LEPEU - Experimental evidence at protein level: Swiss-Prot protein existence level 1. Involved in oxygen transport from the lung to the various peripheral tissues. From Lepus europaeus (European hare).
   1884..2528    +  CDS            ULK1 (fragment): ULK1_HUMAN - Also known as KIAA0722. Experimental evidence at protein level: Swiss-Prot protein existence level 1. Serine/threonine-protein kinase involved in autophagy in response to starvation (PubMed:18936157, PubMed:21460634, PubMed:21795849, PubMed:25040165). Acts upstream of phosphatidylinositol 3-kinase PIK3C3 to regulate the formation of autophagophores, the precursors of autophagosomes (PubMed:18936157, PubMed:21460634, PubMed:21795849, PubMed:25040165). Part of regulatory feedback loops in autophagy: acts both as a downstream effector and negative regulator of mammalian target of rap
   2535..2551    +  CDS            TEV site (fragment): tobacco etch virus (TEV) protease recognition and cleavage site
   2559..3659    +  CDS            MBP: maltose binding protein from E. coli; malE (mutated); This version of the gene does not encode a signal sequence, so MBP will remain in the cytosol.
   3669..3686    +  CDS            6xHis: 6xHis affinity tag
   3708..3785    +  CDS            HBB (fragment): HBB_PONPY - Experimental evidence at transcript level: Swiss-Prot protein existence level 2. Involved in oxygen transport from the lung to the various peripheral tissues. From Pongo pygmaeus (Bornean orangutan).
   3856..3911    +  polyA_signal   β-globin poly(A) signal: rabbit β-globin polyadenylation signal (Gil and Proudfoot, 1987)
   4296..4312    -  protein_bind   lac operator: The lac repressor binds to the lac operator to inhibit transcription in E. coli. This inhibition can be relieved by adding lactose or isopropyl-β-D-thiogalactopyranoside (IPTG). lac repressor encoded by lacI
   4320..4350    -  promoter       lac promoter: promoter for the E. coli lac operon
   4365..4386    -  protein_bind   CAP binding site: CAP binding activates transcription in the presence of cAMP. E. coli catabolite activator protein
   4399..4438    -  CDS            lacI (fragment): lac repressor; lacI; The lac repressor binds to the lac operator to inhibit transcription in E. coli. This inhibition can be relieved by adding lactose or isopropyl-β-D-thiogalactopyranoside (IPTG).
   4445..4467    +  promoter       SV40 promoter (fragment): SV40 enhancer and early promoter
   4491..4626    +  rep_origin     SV40 ori: SV40 origin of replication
   4646..4780    +  polyA_signal   SV40 poly(A) signal: SV40 polyadenylation signal
   4782..4836    -  CDS            lacI (fragment): lac repressor; lacI; The lac repressor binds to the lac operator to inhibit transcription in E. coli. This inhibition can be relieved by adding lactose or isopropyl-β-D-thiogalactopyranoside (IPTG).
   5019..5607    -  rep_origin     ori: high-copy-number ColE1/pMB1/pBR322/pUC origin of replication
   5778..6638    -  CDS            AmpR: β-lactamase; bla; confers resistance to ampicillin, carbenicillin, and related antibiotics
   6639..99      -  promoter       AmpR promoter (across the origin): bla
