[The description below was written by a language model from this plasmid's Addgene catalogue record and pLannotate feature annotations shown in this document.]
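Description:
pCAG-ULK1 (836-1050)-MBP is a mammalian expression plasmid built on the pCAG backbone for producing a C-terminal fragment of human ULK1, the serine/threonine kinase that initiates autophagy. It is maintained in E. coli as a high-copy plasmid through a ColE1/pUC-type origin and selected with ampicillin via the β-lactamase gene and its own promoter. The backbone also carries an SV40 origin of replication, which can support episomal amplification in cells expressing SV40 large T antigen, along with an SV40 poly(A) signal and residual lac promoter/operator and lacI fragments that are cloning-vector remnants rather than functional parts of the expression unit.

The catalogue lists the promoter as CMV, but the annotated sequence shows the full composite CAG arrangement: the CMV immediate-early enhancer, the chicken β-actin promoter and a chimeric chicken β-actin/rabbit β-globin intron, a combination that gives strong constitutive transcription in many mammalian cell types. Downstream lies the coding region for ULK1 residues 836–1050, inserted between ClaI and KpnI sites and followed in frame by a TEV protease cleavage site, a cytosolic (signal-sequence-free) E. coli maltose-binding protein, a histidine tag and a stop codon. The depositor describes the tag as 10His, whereas the automated annotation flags only a 6xHis stretch within it. Transcripts terminate at a rabbit β-globin polyadenylation signal; the short flanking HBB hits are β-globin sequence from the vector. The MBP and His tags allow affinity purification on amylose or metal-chelate resin, with TEV cleavage to release the ULK1 fragment. The associated work concerns the structure and activation of the human ULK1 and PI3KC3-C1 complexes, consistent with use of this construct for recombinant protein production.
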