Addgene plasmid #203562: pCAG-ULK1 (836-1050)-MBP
Purpose: Mammalian expression of ULK1 (836-1050) with MBP tag
Depositing lab: James Hurley. Depositing organization: University of California, Berkeley. Publication: Structure and activation of the human autophagy-initiating ULK1C:PI3KC3-C1 supercomplex. Chen M, Nguyen TN, Ren X, Khuu G, Cook ASI, Zhao Y, Yildiz A, Lazarou M, Hurley JH. Nat Struct Mol Biol. 2025 Sep;32(9):1596-1605. doi: 10.1038/s41594-025-01557-x. Epub 2025 May 29. PubMed 40442316.
Backbone
  Vector backbone: pCAG
  Vector type: Mammalian Expression
Growth in bacteria
  Bacterial resistance: Ampicillin, 100 μg/mL
  Growth temperature: 37°C
  Growth strain: DH5alpha
  Copy number: High Copy
Gene/Insert
  Gene/Insert name: ULK1
  Species: H. sapiens (human)
  GenBank ID: NP_003556.2
  Entrez Gene: ULK1 (a.k.a. ATG1, ATG1A, UNC51, Unc51.1, hATG1)
  Promoter: CMV
  Tag / fusion protein: MBP-10His (C terminal on insert)
  Cloning method: Restriction Enzyme; 5′ cloning site ClaI (unknown if destroyed); 3′ cloning site KpnI (unknown if destroyed)
Terms and licenses: Academic/Nonprofit Terms; Industry Terms: Not Available to Industry
Depositor comments: ULK1 (836-1050)-TEVsite-MBP-10His-stop
How to cite: pCAG-ULK1 (836-1050)-MBP was a gift from James Hurley (Addgene plasmid # 203562 ; http://n2t.net/addgene:203562 ; RRID:Addgene_203562)
