>Addgene plasmid #203562 | pCAG-ULK1 (836-1050)-MBP | depositor partial sequence | sequence record 394712 | ULK1 (836-1050) (ClaI/kpnI)
ATGGAGCAGGAACACACTGAGATCCTGAGGGGTCTCAGATTCACCCTGCTCTTTGTGCAGCATGTCCTGG
AAATTGCTGCACTCAAGGGTAGTGCTAGCGAGGCAGCTGGTGGACCAGAATACCAGCTGCAGGAGAGCGT
GGTCGCCGACCAGATCTCTCTGCTCTCAAGGGAATGGGGCTTCGCTGAGCAGCTGGTCCTCTATCTGAAG
GTGGCCGAACTGCTCAGTAGCGGCCTGCAGTCCGCCATCGATCAGATTAGAGCTGGAAAGCTCTGCCTGT
CCTCTACTGTGAAACAGGTGGTCCGGCGCCTGAACGAGCTCTACAAGGCCAGTGTGGTCAGCTGTCAGGG
ACTCTCTCTGCGTCTCCAGCGGTTCTTTCTGGACAAACAGCGCCTGCTCGATAGGATCCACTCAATTACA
GCTGAACGCCTGATCTTCAGCCATGCAGTGCAGATGGTCCAGTCCGCAGCCCTGGACGAAATGTTTCAGC
ACAGGGAGGGATGCGTCCCCAGATACCATAAGGCTCTGCTCCTGCTCGAGGGTCTGCAGCACATGCTCAG
CGACCAGGCCGATATCGAAAATGTGACTAAGTGCAAACTGTGTATTGAGAGGAGACTCTCCGCTCTGCTC
ACAGGCATCTGTGCA
