>Addgene plasmid #203562 | pCAG-ULK1 (836-1050)-MBP | depositor partial sequence | sequence record 394713 | TEVsite-MBP-10His (KpnI/xhoI)
GAAAACCTGTACTTCCAATCCGGTATGAAAATCGAAGAAGGTAAACTGGTAATCTGGATTAACGGCGATA
AAGGCTATAACGGTCTCGCTGAAGTCGGTAAGAAATTCGAGAAAGATACCGGAATTAAAGTCACCGTTGA
GCATCCGGATAAACTGGAAGAGAAATTCCCACAGGTTGCGGCAACTGGCGATGGCCCTGACATTATCTTC
TGGGCACACGACCGCTTTGGTGGCTACGCTCAATCTGGCCTGTTGGCTGAAATCACCCCGGACAAAGCGT
TCCAGGACAAGCTGTATCCGTTTACCTGGGATGCCGTACGTTACAACGGCAAGCTGATTGCTTACCCGAT
CGCTGTTGAAGCGTTATCGCTGATTTATAACAAAGATCTGCTGCCGAACCCGCCAAAAACCTGGGAAGAG
ATCCCGGCGCTGGATAAAGAACTGAAAGCGAAAGGTAAGAGCGCGCTGATGTTCAACCTGCAAGAACCGT
ACTTCACCTGGCCGCTGATTGCTGCTGACGGGGGTTATGCGTTCAAGTATGAAAACGGCAAGTACGACAT
TAAAGACGTGGGCGTGGATAACGCTGGCGCGAAAGCGGGTCTGACCTTCCTGGTTGACCTGATTAAAAAC
AAACACATGAATGCAGACACCGATTACTCCATCGCAGAAGCTGCCTTTAATAAAGGCGAAACAGCGATGA
CCATCAACGGCCCGTGGGCATGGTCCAACATCGACACCAGCAAAGTGAATTATGGTGTAACGGTACTGCC
GACCTTCAAGGGTCAACCATCCAAACCGTTCGTTGGCGTGCTGAGCGCAGGTATTAACGCCGCCAGTCCG
AACAAAGAGCTGGCAAAAGAGTTCCTCGAAAACTATCTGCTGACTGATGAAGGTCTGGAAGCGGTTAATA
AAGACAAACCGCTGGGTGCCGTAGCGCTGAAGTCTTACGAGGAAGAGTTGGCGAAAGATCCACGTATTGC
CGCCACTATGGAAAACGCCCAGAAAGGTGAAATCATGCCGAACATCCCGCAGATGTCCGCTTTCTGGTAT
GCCGTGCGTACTGCGGTGATCAACGCCGCCAGCGGTCGTCAGACTGTCGATGAAGCCCTGAAAGACGCGC
AGACTGGCAGTAGCCACCATCACCATCACCATCATCACCATCACTAG
